>Addgene plasmid #152211 | pGBW-m4133324 | depositor full sequence | sequence record 295223 | Full Sequence
CACCATGAAAATGTCAGATGTAAAGTGCACATCAGTAGTCTTACTCTCAGTTTTGCAACAACTCAGAGTA
GAATCATCATCTAAATTGTGGGCTCAATGTGTCCAGTTACACAATGACATTCTCTTAGCTAAAGATACTA
CTGAAGCCTTTGAAAAAATGGTTTCACTACTTTCTGTTTTGCTTTCCATGCAGGGTGCTGTAGACATAAA
CAAGCTTTGTGAAGAAATGCTGGACAACAGGGCAACCTTAGAAAACCTTTACTTTCAGTCGGGGAAACCT
ATACCCAATCCACTTCTCGGCTTAGATTCTACCTAAGCTAGCTTGACTGACTGAGATACAGCGTACCTTC
AGCTCACAGACATGATAAGATACATTGATGAGTTTGGACAAACCACAACTAGAATGCAGTGAAAAAAATG
CTTTATTTGTGAAATTTGTGATGCTATTGCTTTATTTGTAACCATTATAAGCTGCAATAAACAAGTTAAC
AACAACAATTGCATTCATTTTATGTTTCAGGTTCAGGGGGAGGTGTGGGAGGTTTTTTAAAGCAAGTAAA
ACCTCTACAAATGTGGTATTGGCCCATCTCTATCGGTATCGTAGCATAACCCCTTGGGGCCTCTAAACGG
GTCTTGAGGGGTTTTTTGTGCCCCTCGGGCCGGATTGCTATCTACCGGCATTGGCGCAGAAAAAAATGCC
TGATGCGACGCTGCGCGTCTTATACTCCCACATATGCCAGATTCAGCAACGGATACGGCTTCCCCAACTT
GCCCACTTCCATACGTGTCCTCCTTACCAGAAATTTATCCTTAAGGTCGTCAGCTATCCTGCAGGCGATC
TCTCGATTTCGATCAAGACATTCCTTTAATGGTCTTTTCTGGACACCACTAGGGGTCAGAAGTAGTTCAT
CAAACTTTCTTCCCTCCCTAATCTCATTGGTTACCTTGGGCTATCGAAACTTAATTAACCAGTCAAGTCA
GCTACTTGGCGAGATCGACTTGTCTGGGTTTCGACTACGCTCAGAATTGCGTCAGTCAAGTTCGATCTGG
TCCTTGCTATTGCACCCGTTCTCCGATTACGAGTTTCATTTAAATCATGTGAGCAAAAGGCCAGCAAAAG
GCCAGGAACCGTAAAAAGGCCGCGTTGCTGGCGTTTTTCCATAGGCTCCGCCCCCCTGACGAGCATCACA
AAAATCGACGCTCAAGTCAGAGGTGGCGAAACCCGACAGGACTATAAAGATACCAGGCGTTTCCCCCTGG
AAGCTCCCTCGTGCGCTCTCCTGTTCCGACCCTGCCGCTTACCGGATACCTGTCCGCCTTTCTCCCTTCG
GGAAGCGTGGCGCTTTCTCATAGCTCACGCTGTAGGTATCTCAGTTCGGTGTAGGTCGTTCGCTCCAAGC
TGGGCTGTGTGCACGAACCCCCCGTTCAGCCCGACCGCTGCGCCTTATCCGGTAACTATCGTCTTGAGTC
CAACCCGGTAAGACACGACTTATCGCCACTGGCAGCAGCCACTGGTAACAGGATTAGCAGAGCGAGGTAT
GTAGGCGGTGCTACAGAGTTCTTGAAGTGGTGGCCTAACTACGGCTACACTAGAAGAACAGTATTTGGTA
TCTGCGCTCTGCTGAAGCCAGTTACCTTCGGAAAAAGAGTTGGTAGCTCTTGATCCGGCAAACAAACCAC
CGCTGGTAGCGGTGGTTTTTTTGTTTGCAAGCAGCAGATTACGCGCAGAAAAAAAGGATCTCAAGAAGAT
CCTTTGATCTTTTCTACGGGGTCTGACGCTCAGTGGAACGAAAACTCACGTTAAGGGATTTTGGTCATGA
GATTATCAAAAAGGATCTTCACCTAGATCCTTTTAAATTAAAAATGAAGTTTTAAATCAATCTAAAGTAT
ATATGAGTAAACTTGGTCTGACAGTTACCAATGCTTAATCAGTGAGGCACCTATCTCAGCGATCTGTCTA
TTTCGTTCATCCATAGTTGCATTTAAATTTCCGAACTCTCCAAGGCCCTCGTCGGAAAATCTTCAAACCT
TTCGTCCGATCCATCTTGCAGGCTACCTCTCGAACGAACTATCGCAAGTCTCTTGGCCGGCCTTGCGCCT
TGGCTATTGCTTGGCAGCGCCTATCGCCAGGTATTACTCCAATCCCGAATATCCGAGATCGGGATCACCC
GAGAGAAGTTCAACCTACATCCTCAATCCCGATCTATCCGAGATCCGAGGAATATCGAAATCGGGGCGCG
CCTGGCCTCCGCGCCGGGTTTTGGCGCCTCCCGCGGGCGCCCCCCTCGTCACGGCGAGCGCTGCCACGTC
AGACGAAGGGCGCAGGAGCGTCCTGATCCTTCCGCCCGGACGCTCAGGACAGCGGCCCGCTGCTCATAAG
ACTCGGCCTTAGAACCCCAGTATCAGCAGAAGGACATTTTAGGACGGGACTTGGGTGACTCTAGGGCACT
GGTTTTCTTTCCAGAGAGCGGAACAGGCGAGGAAAAGTAGTCCCTTCTCGGCGATTCTGCGGAGGGATCT
CCGTGGGGCGGTGAACGCCGATGATTATATAAGGACGCGCCGGGTGTGGCACAGCTAGTTCCGTCGCAGC
CGGGATTTGGGTCGCGGTTCTTGTTTGTGGATCGCTGTGATCGTCACTTGGTGAGTAGCGGGCTGCTGGG
CTGGCCGGGGCTTTCGTGGCCGCCGGGCCGCTCGGTGGGACGGAAGCGTGTGGAGAGACCGCCAAGGGCT
GTAGTCTGGGTCCGCGAGCAAGGTTGCCCTGAACTGGGGGTTGGGGGGAGCGCAGCAAAATGGCGGCTGT
TCCCGAGTCTTGAATGGAAGACGCTTGTGAGGCGGGCTGTGAGGTCGTTGAAACAAGGTGGGGGGCATGG
TGGGCGGCAAGAACCCAAGGTCTTGAGCCCTTCGCTAATGCGGGAAAGCTCTTATTCGGGTGAGATGGGC
TGGGCACCATCTGGGGACCCTGACGTGAAGTTTGTCACTGACTGGAGAACTCGGTTTGTCGTCTGTTGCG
GGGGCGGCAGTTATGGCGGTGCCGTTGGGCAGTGCACCCGTACCTTTGGGAGCGCGCGCCCTCGTCGTGT
CGTGACGTCACCCGTTCTGTTGGCTTATAATGCAGGGTGGGGCCACCTGCCGGTAGGTGTGCGGTAGGCT
TTTCTCCGTCGCAGGACGCAGGGTTCGGGCCTAGGGTAGGCTCTCCTGAATCGACAGGCGCCGGACCTCT
GGTGAGGGGAGGGATAAGTGAGGCGTCAGTTTCTTTGGTCGGTTTTATGTACCTATCTTCTTAAGTAGCT
GAAGCTCCGGTTTTGAACTATGCGCTCGGGGTTGGCGAGTGTGTTTTGTGAAGTTTTTTAGGCACCTTTT
GAAATGTAATCATTTGGGTCAATATGTAATTTTCAGTGTTAGACTTGTAAATTGTCCGCTAAATTCTGGC
CGTTTTTGGCTTTTTTGTTAGACAACATGACCGAGTACAAGCCCACGGTGCGCCTCGCCACCCGCGACGA
CGTCCCCAGGGCCGTACGCACCCTCGCCGCCGCGTTCGCCGACTACCCCGCCACGCGCCACACCGTCGAT
CCGGACCGCCACATCGAGCGGGTCACCGAGCTGCAAGAACTCTTCCTCACGCGCGTCGGGCTCGACATCG
GCAAGGTGTGGGTCGCGGACGACGGCGCCGCGGTGGCGGTCTGGACCACGCCGGAGAGCGTCGAAGCGGG
GGCGGTGTTCGCCGAGATCGGCCCGCGCATGGCCGAGTTGAGCGGTTCCCGGCTGGCCGCGCAGCAACAG
ATGGAGGGCCTCCTGGCGCCGCACCGGCCCAAGGAGCCCGCGTGGTTCCTGGCCACCGTCGGCGTCTCGC
CCGACCACCAGGGCAAGGGTCTGGGCAGCGCCGTCGTGCTCCCCGGAGTGGAGGCCGCCGAGCGCGCCGG
GGTGCCCGCCTTCCTGGAGACCTCCGCGCCCCGCAACCTCCCCTTCTACGAGCGGCTCGGCTTCACCGTC
ACCGCCGACGTCGAGGTGCCCGAAGGACCGCGCACCTGGTGCATGACCCGCAAGCCCGGTGCCTAGGCTA
GTATGTAAGCCTAGTCTTAGATAATAAAATCGCTATCCATCGAAGATGGATGTGTGTTGGTTTTTTGTGT
GTGTAACGCTAGGCGCGCCTGGTGTACCGAGAACGATCCTCTCAGTGCGAGTCTCGACGATCCATATCGT
TGCTTGGCAGTCAGCCAGTCGGAATCCAGCTTGGGACCCAGGAAGTCCAATCGTCAGATATTGTACTCAA
GCCTGGTCACGGCAGCGTACCGATCTGTTTAAACCTAGATATTGATAGTCTGATCGGTCAACGTATAATC
GAGTCCTAGCTTTTGCAAACATCTATCAAGAGACAGGATCAGCAGGAGGCTTTCGCATGAGTATTCAACA
TTTCCGTGTCGCCCTTATTCCCTTTTTTGCGGCATTTTGCCTTCCTGTTTTTGCTCACCCAGAAACGCTG
GTGAAAGTAAAAGATGCTGAAGATCAGTTGGGTGCGCGAGTGGGTTACATCGAACTGGATCTCAACAGCG
GTAAGATCCTTGAGAGTTTTCGCCCCGAAGAACGCTTTCCAATGATGAGCACTTTTAAAGTTCTGCTATG
TGGCGCGGTATTATCCCGTATTGACGCCGGGCAAGAGCAACTCGGTCGCCGCATACACTATTCTCAGAAT
GACTTGGTTGAGTATTCACCAGTCACAGAAAAGCATCTTACGGATGGCATGACAGTAAGAGAATTATGCA
GTGCTGCCATAACCATGAGTGATAACACTGCGGCCAACTTACTTCTGACAACGATTGGAGGACCGAAGGA
GCTAACCGCTTTTTTGCACAACATGGGGGATCATGTAACTCGCCTTGATCGTTGGGAACCGGAGCTGAAT
GAAGCCATACCAAACGACGAGCGTGACACCACGATGCCTGTAGCAATGGCAACAACCTTGCGTAAACTAT
TAACTGGCGAACTACTTACTCTAGCTTCCCGGCAACAGTTGATAGACTGGATGGAGGCGGATAAAGTTGC
AGGACCACTTCTGCGCTCGGCCCTTCCGGCTGGCTGGTTTATTGCTGATAAATCTGGAGCCGGTGAGCGT
GGGTCTCGCGGTATCATTGCAGCACTGGGGCCAGATGGTAAGCCCTCCCGTATCGTAGTTATCTACACGA
CGGGGAGTCAGGCAACTATGGATGAACGAAATAGACAGATCGCTGAGATAGGTGCCTCACTGATTAAGCA
TTGGTAACCGATTCTAGGTGCATTGGCGCAGAAAAAAATGCCTGATGCGACGCTGCGCGTCTTATACTCC
CACATATGCCAGATTCAGCAACGGATACGGCTTCCCCAACTTGCCCACTTCCATACGTGTCCTCCTTACC
AGAAATTTATCCTTAAGATCGTTTAAACTCGACTCTGGCTCTATCGAATCTCCGTCGTTTCGAGCTTACG
CGAACAGCCGTGGCGCTCATTTGCTCGTCGGGCATCGAATCTCGTCAGCTATCGTCAGCTTACCTTTTTG
GCAGCGATCGCGGCTCCCGACATCTTGGACCATTAGCTCCACAGGTATCTTCTTCCCTCTAGTGGTCATA
ACAGCAGCTTCAGCTACCTCTCAATTCAAAAAACCCCTCAAGACCCGTTTAGAGGCCCCAAGGGGTTATG
CTATCAATCGTTGCGTTACACACACAAAAAACCAACACACATCCATCTTCGATGGATAGCGATTTTATTA
TCTAACTGCTGATCGAGTGTAGCCAGATCTAGTAATCAATTACGGGGTCATTAGTTCATAGCCCATATAT
GGAGTTCCGCGTTACATAACTTACGGTAAATGGCCCGCCTGGCTGACCGCCCAACGACCCCCGCCCATTG
ACGTCAATAATGACGTATGTTCCCATAGTAACGCCAATAGGGACTTTCCATTGACGTCAATGGGTGGAGT
ATTTACGGTAAACTGCCCACTTGGCAGTACATCAAGTGTATCATATGCCAAGTACGCCCCCTATTGACGT
CAATGACGGTAAATGGCCCGCCTGGCATTATGCCCAGTACATGACCTTATGGGACTTTCCTACTTGGCAG
TACATCTACGTATTAGTCATCGCTATTACCATGCTGATGCGGTTTTGGCAGTACATCAATGGGCGTGGAT
AGCGGTTTGACTCACGGGGATTTCCAAGTCTCCACCCCATTGACGTCAATGGGAGTTTGTTTTGGCACCA
AAATCAACGGGACTTTCCAAAATGTCGTAACAACTCCGCCCCATTGACGCAAATGGGCGGTAGGCGTGTA
CGGTGGGAGGTCTATATAAGCAGAGCTGGTTTAGTGAACCGTCAGATCAGATCTTTGTCGATCCTACCAT
CCACTCGACACACCCGCCAGCGGCCGC
Features (pLannotate 1.2.2; 18 found; start..end, strand, type, name):
    366..487     -  polyA_signal   SV40 poly(A) signal: SV40 polyadenylation signal
    510..579     -  CDS            large T antigen (fragment): large T antigen from SV40 (simian virus 40)
    602..648     +  terminator     T7 terminator: transcription terminator for bacteriophage T7 RNA polymerase
    678..814     +  terminator     rrnG terminator: transcription terminator from the E. coli ribosomal RNA rrnG operon (Albrechtsen et al., 1991)
    859..930     +  misc_feature   3' β-globin insulator: insulator downstream of the human β-globin locus (Farrell et al., 2002)
   1156..1744    -  rep_origin     ori: high-copy-number ColE1/pMB1/pBR322/pUC origin of replication
   1916..1980    -  CDS            bla(M) (fragment): β-lactamase lacking the signal sequence; bla(M); allows cytosolic expression of β-lactamase
   2244..3453    +  promoter       UbC promoter: human ubiquitin C promoter
   3457..4054    +  CDS            PuroR (fragment): puromycin N-acetyltransferase; pac from Streptomyces; confers resistance to puromycin
   4083..4131    +  polyA_signal   poly(A) signal: synthetic polyadenylation signal
   4397..5257    +  CDS            AmpR: β-lactamase; bla; confers resistance to ampicillin, carbenicillin, and related antibiotics
   5270..5406    +  terminator     rrnG terminator: transcription terminator from the E. coli ribosomal RNA rrnG operon (Albrechtsen et al., 1991)
   5551..5622    +  misc_feature   5' β-globin insulator: insulator upstream of the human β-globin locus (Farrell et al., 2002)
   5627..5673    -  terminator     T7 terminator: transcription terminator for bacteriophage T7 RNA polymerase
   5691..5739    -  polyA_signal   poly(A) signal: synthetic polyadenylation signal
   5820..6123    +  enhancer       CMV enhancer: human cytomegalovirus immediate early enhancer
   6196..6213    -  promoter       CMV promoter (fragment): human cytomegalovirus (CMV) immediate early promoter
   6276..6327    +  promoter       CMVd2 promoter: truncated human cytomegalovirus (CMV) immediate early promoter that yields moderately reduced expression relative to the full-length promoter
