[The description below was written by a language model from this plasmid's Addgene catalogue record and pLannotate feature annotations shown in this document.]
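Description:
pGBW-m4133324 is a mammalian expression plasmid built on the pTwist_CMV_Puro_6 backbone to express wild-type SARS-CoV-2 nsp7, one of the non-structural proteins processed from the ORF1ab polyprotein. It is propagated in E. coli as a high-copy plasmid through a ColE1/pUC-type origin and selected with ampicillin via a full-length β-lactamase gene. For selection in mammalian cells it carries a separate cassette in which the human ubiquitin C promoter drives puromycin N-acetyltransferase, followed by a synthetic polyadenylation signal.

The nsp7 coding sequence (about 240 bp) is placed under CMV control. The annotation detects the CMV enhancer together with CMV promoter elements near the end of the numbered sequence, and an SV40 polyadenylation signal lies shortly after the start. This places the insert across the origin of the circular map. The insert itself and its tags were not called by the automated annotation. According to the catalogue entry, the backbone supplies a C-terminal V5 epitope preceded by a TEV protease cleavage site, so the protein can be detected or captured with anti-V5 reagents and the tag removed afterwards.

The expression unit is flanked by 5' and 3' β-globin insulator elements, and by bacterial rrnG and T7 terminators plus an additional synthetic poly(A) signal, which help isolate it from read-through transcription arising elsewhere in the plasmid. The construct suits transient expression or puromycin-selected stable expression of tagged nsp7 in mammalian cells. The record does not specify particular applications beyond expression.
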