Addgene plasmid #152211: pGBW-m4133324
Purpose: Mammalian expression plasmid for SARS-CoV-2 nsp7
Depositing lab: Ginkgo Bioworks & Benjie Chen. Depositing organization: Ginkgo Bioworks.
Backbone
  Vector backbone: pTwist_CMV_Puro_6
  Backbone size w/o insert (bp): 6080
  Vector type: Mammalian Expression
  Selectable markers: Puromycin
Growth in bacteria
  Bacterial resistance: Ampicillin, 100 μg/mL
  Growth temperature: 37°C
  Growth strain: DH5alpha
  Copy number: High Copy
Gene/Insert
  Gene/Insert name: SARS-CoV-2 nsp7
  Species: Severe acute respiratory syndrome coronavirus 2
  Insert size (bp): 242
  Mutation: wt
  Entrez Gene: ORF1ab (a.k.a. GU280_gp01)
  Promoter: CMV
  Tag / fusion protein: Cleavable TEV;V5 (C terminal on backbone)
  Cloning method: Unknown
Resource information
  A portion of this plasmid was derived from a plasmid made by: GinkgoBioworks
Depositor comments: NCBI reference sequence: YP_009725303.1
How to cite: pGBW-m4133324 was a gift from Ginkgo Bioworks & Benjie Chen (Addgene plasmid # 152211 ; http://n2t.net/addgene:152211 ; RRID:Addgene_152211)
